>Addgene plasmid #120378 | ORF57 Pr pGL4.16 | addgene full sequence | sequence record 257262 | Addgene NGS Result
GGCCTAACTGGCCGGTACCGGCCAGTTAATCCCACTATATAACCTGGCTGCCAGGAAGCTTGGCAATCCG
GTACTGTTGGTAAAGCCACCATGGAAGATGCCAAAAACATTAAGAAGGGCCCAGCGCCATTCTACCCACT
CGAAGACGGGACCGCCGGCGAGCAGCTGCACAAAGCCATGAAGCGCTACGCCCTGGTGCCCGGCACCATC
GCCTTTACCGACGCACATATCGAGGTGGACATTACCTACGCCGAGTACTTCGAGATGAGCGTTCGGCTGG
CAGAAGCTATGAAGCGCTATGGGCTGAATACAAACCATCGGATCGTGGTGTGCAGCGAGAATAGCTTGCA
GTTCTTCATGCCCGTGTTGGGTGCCCTGTTCATCGGTGTGGCTGTGGCCCCAGCTAACGACATCTACAAC
GAGCGCGAGCTGCTGAACAGCATGGGCATCAGCCAGCCCACCGTCGTATTCGTGAGCAAGAAAGGGCTGC
AAAAGATCCTCAACGTGCAAAAGAAGCTACCGATCATACAAAAGATCATCATCATGGATAGCAAGACCGA
CTACCAGGGCTTCCAAAGCATGTACACCTTCGTGACTTCCCATTTGCCACCCGGCTTCAACGAGTACGAC
TTCGTGCCCGAGAGCTTCGACCGGGACAAAACCATCGCCCTGATCATGAACAGTAGTGGCAGTACCGGAT
TGCCCAAGGGCGTAGCCCTACCGCACCGCACCGCTTGTGTCCGATTCAGTCATGCCCGCGACCCCATCTT
CGGCAACCAGATCATCCCCGACACCGCTATCCTCAGCGTGGTGCCATTTCACCACGGCTTCGGCATGTTC
ACCACGCTGGGCTACTTGATCTGCGGCTTTCGGGTCGTGCTCATGTACCGCTTCGAGGAGGAGCTATTCT
TGCGCAGCTTGCAAGACTATAAGATTCAATCTGCCCTGCTGGTGCCCACACTATTTAGCTTCTTCGCTAA
GAGCACTCTCATCGACAAGTACGACCTAAGCAACTTGCACGAGATCGCCAGCGGCGGGGCGCCGCTCAGC
AAGGAGGTAGGTGAGGCCGTGGCCAAACGCTTCCACCTACCAGGCATCCGCCAGGGCTACGGCCTGACAG
AAACAACCAGCGCCATTCTGATCACCCCCGAAGGGGACGACAAGCCTGGCGCAGTAGGCAAGGTGGTGCC
CTTCTTCGAGGCTAAGGTGGTGGACTTGGACACCGGTAAGACACTGGGTGTGAACCAGCGCGGCGAGCTG
TGCGTCCGTGGCCCCATGATCATGAGCGGCTACGTTAACAACCCCGAGGCTACAAACGCTCTCATCGACA
AGGACGGCTGGCTGCACAGCGGCGACATCGCCTACTGGGACGAGGACGAGCACTTCTTCATCGTGGACCG
GCTGAAGAGCCTGATCAAATACAAGGGCTACCAGGTAGCCCCAGCCGAACTGGAGAGCATCCTGCTGCAA
CACCCCAACATCTTCGACGCCGGGGTCGCCGGCCTGCCCGACGACGATGCCGGCGAGCTGCCCGCCGCAG
TCGTCGTGCTGGAACACGGTAAAACCATGACCGAGAAGGAGATCGTGGACTATGTGGCCAGCCAGGTTAC
AACCGCCAAGAAGCTGCGCGGTGGTGTTGTGTTCGTGGACGAGGTGCCTAAAGGACTGACCGGCAAGTTG
GACGCCCGCAAGATCCGCGAGATTCTCATTAAGGCCAAGAAGGGCGGCAAGATCGCCGTGAATTCTGCTT
GCAAGAACTGGTTCAGTAGCTTAAGCCACTTTGTGATCCACCTTAACAGCCACGGCTTCCCTCCCGAGGT
GGAGGAGCAGGCCGCCGGCACCCTGCCCATGAGCTGCGCCCAGGAGAGCGGCATGGATAGACACCCTGCT
GCTTGCGCCAGCGCCAGGATCAACGTCTAACTGCAGTCTAGAGTCGGGGCGGCCGGCCGCTTCGAGCAGA
CATGATAAGATACATTGATGAGTTTGGACAAACCACAACTAGAATGCAGTGAAAAAAATGCTTTATTTGT
GAAATTTGTGATGCTATTGCTTTATTTGTAACCATTATAAGCTGCAATAAACAAGTTAACAACAACAATT
GCATTCATTTTATGTTTCAGGTTCAGGGGGAGGTGTGGGAGGTTTTTTAAAGCAAGTAAAACCTCTACAA
ATGTGGTAAAATCGATAAGGATCCGTTTGCGTATTGGGCGCTCTTCCGCTGATCTGCGCAGCACCATGGC
CTGAAATAACCTCTGAAAGAGGAACTTGGTTAGCTACCTTCTGAGGCGGAAAGAACCAGCTGTGGAATGT
GTGTCAGTTAGGGTGTGGAAAGTCCCCAGGCTCCCCAGCAGGCAGAAGTATGCAAAGCATGCATCTCAAT
TAGTCAGCAACCAGGTGTGGAAAGTCCCCAGGCTCCCCAGCAGGCAGAAGTATGCAAAGCATGCATCTCA
ATTAGTCAGCAACCATAGTCCCGCCCCTAACTCCGCCCATCCCGCCCCTAACTCCGCCCAGTTCCGCCCA
TTCTCCGCCCCATGGCTGACTAATTTTTTTTATTTATGCAGAGGCCGAGGCCGCCTCTGCCTCTGAGCTA
TTCCAGAAGTAGTGAGGAGGCTTTTTTGGAGGCCTAGGCTTTTGCAAAAAGCTCGATTCTTCTGACACTA
GCGCCACCATGAAGAAGCCCGAACTCACCGCTACCAGCGTTGAAAAATTTCTCATCGAGAAGTTCGACAG
TGTGAGCGACCTGATGCAGTTGTCGGAGGGCGAAGAGAGCCGAGCCTTCAGCTTCGATGTCGGCGGACGC
GGCTATGTACTGCGGGTGAATAGCTGCGCTGATGGCTTCTACAAAGACCGCTACGTGTACCGCCACTTCG
CCAGCGCTGCACTACCCATCCCCGAAGTGTTGGACATCGGCGAGTTCAGCGAGAGCCTGACATACTGCAT
CAGTAGACGCGCCCAAGGCGTTACTCTCCAAGACCTCCCCGAAACAGAGCTGCCTGCTGTGTTACAGCCT
GTCGCCGAAGCTATGGATGCTATTGCCGCCGCCGACCTCAGTCAAACCAGCGGCTTCGGCCCATTCGGGC
CCCAAGGCATCGGCCAGTACACAACCTGGCGGGATTTCATTTGCGCCATTGCTGATCCCCATGTCTACCA
CTGGCAGACCGTGATGGACGACACCGTGTCCGCCAGCGTAGCTCAAGCCCTGGACGAACTGATGCTGTGG
GCCGAAGACTGTCCCGAGGTGCGCCACCTCGTCCATGCCGACTTCGGCAGCAACAACGTCCTGACCGACA
ACGGCCGCATCACCGCCGTAATCGACTGGTCCGAAGCTATGTTCGGGGACAGTCAGTACGAGGTGGCCAA
CATCTTCTTCTGGCGGCCCTGGCTGGCTTGCATGGAGCAGCAGACTCGCTACTTCGAGCGCCGGCATCCC
GAGCTGGCCGGCAGCCCTCGTCTGCGAGCCTACATGCTGCGCATCGGCCTGGATCAGCTCTACCAGAGCC
TCGTGGACGGCAACTTCGACGATGCTGCCTGGGCTCAAGGCCGCTGCGATGCCATCGTCCGCAGCGGGGC
CGGCACCGTCGGTCGCACACAAATCGCTCGCCGGAGCGCAGCCGTATGGACCGACGGCTGCGTCGAGGTG
CTGGCCGACAGCGGCAACCGCCGGCCCAGTACACGACCGCGCGCTAAGGAGGTAGGTCGAGTTTAAACTC
TAGAACCGGTCATGGCCGCAATAAAATATCTTTATTTTCATTACATCTGTGTGTTGGTTTTTTGTGTGTT
CGAACTAGATGCTGTCGACCGATGCCCTTGAGAGCCTTCAACCCAGTCAGCTCCTTCCGGTGGGCGCGGG
GCATGACTATCGTCGCCGCACTTATGACTGTCTTCTTTATCATGCAACTCGTAGGACAGGTGCCGGCAGC
GCTCTTCCGCTTCCTCGCTCACTGACTCGCTGCGCTCGGTCGTTCGGCTGCGGCGAGCGGTATCAGCTCA
CTCAAAGGCGGTAATACGGTTATCCACAGAATCAGGGGATAACGCAGGAAAGAACATGTGAGCAAAAGGC
CAGCAAAAGGCCAGGAACCGTAAAAAGGCCGCGTTGCTGGCGTTTTTCCATAGGCTCCGCCCCCCTGACG
AGCATCACAAAAATCGACGCTCAAGTCAGAGGTGGCGAAACCCGACAGGACTATAAAGATACCAGGCGTT
TCCCCCTGGAAGCTCCCTCGTGCGCTCTCCTGTTCCGACCCTGCCGCTTACCGGATACCTGTCCGCCTTT
CTCCCTTCGGGAAGCGTGGCGCTTTCTCATAGCTCACGCTGTAGGTATCTCAGTTCGGTGTAGGTCGTTC
GCTCCAAGCTGGGCTGTGTGCACGAACCCCCCGTTCAGCCCGACCGCTGCGCCTTATCCGGTAACTATCG
TCTTGAGTCCAACCCGGTAAGACACGACTTATCGCCACTGGCAGCAGCCACTGGTAACAGGATTAGCAGA
GCGAGGTATGTAGGCGGTGCTACAGAGTTCTTGAAGTGGTGGCCTAACTACGGCTACACTAGAAGAACAG
TATTTGGTATCTGCGCTCTGCTGAAGCCAGTTACCTTCGGAAAAAGAGTTGGTAGCTCTTGATCCGGCAA
ACAAACCACCGCTGGTAGCGGTGGTTTTTTTGTTTGCAAGCAGCAGATTACGCGCAGAAAAAAAGGATCT
CAAGAAGATCCTTTGATCTTTTCTACGGGGTCTGACGCTCAGTGGAACGAAAACTCACGTTAAGGGATTT
TGGTCATGAGATTATCAAAAAGGATCTTCACCTAGATCCTTTTAAATTAAAAATGAAGTTTTAAATCAAT
CTAAAGTATATATGAGTAAACTTGGTCTGACAGCGGCCGCAAATGCTAAACCACTGCAGTGGTTACCAGT
GCTTGATCAGTGAGGCACCGATCTCAGCGATCTGCCTATTTCGTTCGTCCATAGTGGCCTGACTCCCCGT
CGTGTAGATCACTACGATTCGTGAGGGCTTACCATCAGGCCCCAGCGCAGCAATGATGCCGCGAGAGCCG
CGTTCACCGGCCCCCGATTTGTCAGCAATGAACCAGCCAGCAGGGAGGGCCGAGCGAAGAAGTGGTCCTG
CTACTTTGTCCGCCTCCATCCAGTCTATGAGCTGCTGTCGTGATGCTAGAGTAAGAAGTTCGCCAGTGAG
TAGTTTCCGAAGAGTTGTGGCCATTGCTACTGGCATCGTGGTATCACGCTCGTCGTTCGGTATGGCTTCG
TTCAACTCTGGTTCCCAGCGGTCAAGCCGGGTCACATGATCACCCATATTATGAAGAAATGCAGTCAGCT
CCTTAGGGCCTCCGATCGTTGTCAGAAGTAAGTTGGCCGCGGTGTTGTCGCTCATGGTAATGGCAGCACT
ACACAATTCTCTTACCGTCATGCCATCCGTAAGATGCTTTTCCGTGACCGGCGAGTACTCAACCAAGTCG
TTTTGTGAGTAGTGTATACGGCGACCAAGCTGCTCTTGCCCGGCGTCTATACGGGACAACACCGCGCCAC
ATAGCAGTACTTTGAAAGTGCTCATCATCGGGAATCGTTCTTCGGGGCGGAAAGACTCAAGGATCTTGCC
GCTATTGAGATCCAGTTCGATATAGCCCACTCTTGCACCCAGTTGATCTTCAGCATCTTTTACTTTCACC
AGCGTTTCGGGGTGTGCAAAAACAGGCAAGCAAAATGCCGCAAAGAAGGGAATGAGTGCGACACGAAAAT
GTTGGATGCTCATACTCGTCCTTTTTCAATATTATTGAAGCATTTATCAGGGTTACTAGTACGTCTCTCA
AGGATAAGTAAGTAATATTAAGGTACGGGAGGTATTGGACAGGCCGCAATAAAATATCTTTATTTTCATT
ACATCTGTGTGTTGGTTTTTTGTGTGAATCGATAGTACTAACATACGCTCTCCATCAAAACAAAACGAAA
CAAAACAAACTAGCAAAATAGGCTGTCCCCAGTGCAAGTGCAGGTGCCAGAACATTTCTCT
Features (pLannotate 1.2.2; 14 found; start..end, strand, type, name):
     91..1740    +  CDS            luciferase: firefly luciferase synthetic luc2 version of the luciferase gene
   1747..1794    +  CDS            hCL1: non-ORF yeast peptide conferring ubiquitin-dependent degradation human codon-optimized
   1801..1917    +  CDS            hPEST: PEST degradation sequence from mouse ornithine decarboxylase human codon-optimized
   1966..2087    -  polyA_signal   SV40 poly(A) signal: SV40 polyadenylation signal
   2113..2244    -  CDS            LT_SV40 (fragment): Experimental evidence at protein level: Swiss-Prot protein existence level 1. Isoform 17kT antigen targets host RBL2 for degradation and promotes cell proliferation. Transactivates host cyclin A promoter through its J domain. From Simian virus 40 (SV40).
   2281..2638    +  promoter       SV40 promoter: SV40 enhancer and early promoter
   2669..3706    +  CDS            HygR: hygromycin B phosphotransferase confers resistance to hygromycin
   3730..3778    +  polyA_signal   poly(A) signal: synthetic polyadenylation signal
   3794..3925    +  CDS            TcR (fragment): tetracycline efflux protein; tet; confers resistance to tetracycline
   4105..4693    -  rep_origin     ori: high-copy-number ColE1/pMB1/pBR322/pUC origin of replication
   4893..5753    -  CDS            AmpR: β-lactamase confers resistance to ampicillin, carbenicillin, and related antibiotics
   5754..5795    -  promoter       AmpR promoter (fragment): bla
   5858..5906    +  polyA_signal   poly(A) signal: synthetic polyadenylation signal
   5920..6011    +  misc_feature   pause site: RNA polymerase II transcriptional pause signal from the human α2 globin gene
