[The description below was written by a language model from this plasmid's Addgene catalogue record and pLannotate feature annotations shown in this document.]
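Description:
ORF57 Pr pGL4.16 is a firefly luciferase reporter plasmid built on Promega's pGL4.16[luc2CP/Hygro] backbone, carrying a minimal promoter fragment from the early gene ORF57 of Kaposi's sarcoma-associated herpesvirus (HHV-8). The recorded insert is only 36 bp, cloned between KpnI and HindIII sites that both remain intact. The automated feature annotation does not label it, but it should lie in the short unannotated stretch just upstream of the luciferase coding sequence. The plasmid is about 6.0 kb, replicates in E. coli from a high-copy ColE1/pUC-type origin, and is selected with ampicillin through the β-lactamase gene.

The reporter is luc2CP, the synthetic luc2 firefly luciferase fused at its C-terminus to two degradation signals: hCL1, which confers ubiquitin-dependent degradation, and a PEST sequence from mouse ornithine decarboxylase. These shorten the protein's half-life, so the luminescent signal follows changes in promoter activity more closely than a stable luciferase would. An SV40 polyadenylation signal terminates the reporter transcript. A synthetic poly(A) signal and an RNA polymerase II pause site from the human α2 globin gene sit upstream of the cloning region, where they limit read-through transcription from the backbone and so reduce background. A separate cassette uses the SV40 enhancer/early promoter to drive hygromycin B phosphotransferase, followed by a synthetic poly(A) signal, which allows selection of stably transfected mammalian cells. The small SV40 large T and tetracycline-resistance matches in the table are fragments and probably backbone remnants rather than functional genes.

The construct is used to measure transcription from a KSHV early gene promoter in mammalian cells. The associated study concerns KSHV late gene expression, but the record does not say what role this reporter played in it.
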