Addgene plasmid #120378: ORF57 Pr pGL4.16
Purpose: Firefly luciferase reporter with KSHV ORF57 early gene promoter
Depositing lab: Britt Glaunsinger. Depositing organization: University of California, Berkeley. Publication: The interaction between ORF18 and ORF30 is required for late gene expression in Kaposi's sarcoma-associated herpesvirus. Castaneda AF, Glaunsinger BA. J Virol. 2018 Oct 10. pii: JVI.01488-18. doi: 10.1128/JVI.01488-18. PubMed 30305361.
Backbone
  Vector backbone: PGL4.16[luc2CP/Hygro]
  Backbone manufacturer: Promega
  Backbone size w/o insert (bp): 6020
  Total vector size (bp): 6011
  Vector type: Luciferase
  Selectable markers: Hygromycin
Growth in bacteria
  Bacterial resistance: Ampicillin, 100 μg/mL
  Growth temperature: 37°C
  Growth strain: DH5alpha
  Copy number: High Copy
Gene/Insert
  Gene/Insert name: ORF57 Promoter
  Species: Kaposi's sarcoma-associated herpesvirus (HHV-8)
  Insert size (bp): 36
  Promoter: ORF57 Promoter
  Cloning method: Restriction Enzyme; 5′ cloning site KpnI (not destroyed); 3′ cloning site HindIII (not destroyed)
  Sequencing primers: 5′ ctagcaaaataggctgtccccagt
Terms and licenses: Academic/Nonprofit Terms; Industry Terms: Not Available to Industry
How to cite: ORF57 Pr pGL4.16 was a gift from Britt Glaunsinger (Addgene plasmid # 120378 ; http://n2t.net/addgene:120378 ; RRID:Addgene_120378)
